Addgene plasmid #53150: CD47-bio-His
Purpose: Expresses full-length CD47 ectodomain in mammalian cells. C-terminal rat Cd4d3+4 tag, biotinylation sequence and His tag.
Depositing lab: Gavin Wright. Depositing organization: Wellcome Sanger Institute. Publication: A human platelet receptor protein microarray identifies FcepsilonR1alpha as an activating PEAR1 ligand. Sun Y, Vandenbriele C, Kauskot A, Verhamme P, Hoylaerts MF, Wright GJ. Mol Cell Proteomics. 2015 Feb 23. pii: mcp.M114.046946. 10.1074/mcp.M114.046946 PubMed 25713122.
Backbone
  Vector backbone: pTT3
  Backbone manufacturer: Yves Durocher, NRC
  Backbone size w/o insert (bp): 6635
  Total vector size (bp): 7055
  Modifications to backbone: Rat CD4 d3+4, enzymatic biotinylation sequence, linker and His tag (CD4d3+4-BioLHis).
  Vector type: Mammalian Expression
Growth in bacteria
  Bacterial resistance: Ampicillin, 100 μg/mL
  Growth temperature: 37°C
  Growth strain: Top10
  Copy number: High Copy
Gene/Insert
  Gene/Insert name: CD47 (alt name: CD47 isoform OA3-293)
  Species: H. sapiens (human)
  Insert size (bp): 420
  Entrez Gene: CD47 (a.k.a. IAP, MER6, OA3)
  Promoter: CMV
  Tag / fusion protein: rat CD4 d3+4 (C terminal on backbone); enzymatic biotinylation sequence (C terminal on backbone); His tag (C terminal on backbone)
  Cloning method: Restriction Enzyme; 5′ cloning site NotI (not destroyed); 3′ cloning site AscI (not destroyed)
  Sequencing primers: 5′ CMV-fwd
Resource information
  A portion of this plasmid was derived from a plasmid made by: Insert was chemically synthesised.
Terms and licenses: Academic/Nonprofit Terms; Industry Terms: Not Available to Industry
Depositor comments: Article ref 92
How to cite: CD47-bio-His was a gift from Gavin Wright (Addgene plasmid # 53150 ; http://n2t.net/addgene:53150 ; RRID:Addgene_53150)
