[The description below was written by a language model from this plasmid's Addgene catalogue record and pLannotate feature annotations shown in this document.]
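Description:
CD47-bio-His is a mammalian expression plasmid built on the pTT3 backbone for producing the human CD47 extracellular domain as a soluble, tagged recombinant protein. It is maintained in E. coli through a high-copy ColE1/pUC-type origin with ampicillin selection (AmpR, β-lactamase). It also carries a fragment of the Epstein-Barr virus oriP, an element that supports episomal retention in cells expressing EBNA1 and suits the vector to transient expression. The total size is 7,055 bp.

The expression cassette is driven by the CMV immediate-early enhancer and promoter, followed by adenovirus-derived leader and splice sequences and a chimeric intron fragment. The annotated adenoviral PTP fragment on the opposite strand probably reflects this leader region rather than a functional gene. The chemically synthesised 420 bp CD47 insert (isoform OA3-293) sits between NotI and AscI sites. A short stretch at its start is annotated as resembling a mouse IgH signal sequence, though the record does not state which leader peptide is used for secretion. Downstream and in frame, the backbone supplies rat CD4 domains 3 and 4 (annotated across the sequence origin), an enzymatic biotinylation sequence, a linker and a His tag. Transcription ends at a rabbit β-globin polyadenylation signal. Remnants of lac regulatory elements and other short fragments are backbone carry-over.

The CD4 d3+4 tag provides a common handle across a library of ectodomains, the biotinylation sequence allows oriented capture on streptavidin surfaces, and the His tag enables metal-affinity purification. The associated publication used such proteins in a human platelet receptor protein microarray to screen for extracellular receptor–ligand interactions.
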