Features (pLannotate 1.2.2; 18 found; start..end, strand, type, name):
    713..768     +  polyA_signal   β-globin poly(A) signal: rabbit β-globin polyadenylation signal (Gil and Proudfoot, 1987)
   1282..2963    -  rep_origin     oriP (fragment): Epstein-Barr virus oriP replication origin (Yates et al., 2000)
   3090..3194    +  promoter       AmpR promoter: bla
   3195..4055    +  CDS            AmpR: β-lactamase; bla; confers resistance to ampicillin, carbenicillin, and related antibiotics
   4226..4814    +  rep_origin     ori: high-copy-number ColE1/pMB1/pBR322/pUC origin of replication
   4997..5089    +  CDS            lacI (fragment): lac repressor; lacI; The lac repressor binds to the lac operator to inhibit transcription in E. coli. This inhibition can be relieved by adding lactose or isopropyl-β-D-thiogalactopyranoside (IPTG).
   5102..5123    +  protein_bind   CAP binding site: CAP binding activates transcription in the presence of cAMP. E. coli catabolite activator protein
   5138..5168    +  promoter       lac promoter: promoter for the E. coli lac operon
   5176..5192    +  protein_bind   lac operator: The lac repressor binds to the lac operator to inhibit transcription in E. coli. This inhibition can be relieved by adding lactose or isopropyl-β-D-thiogalactopyranoside (IPTG). lac repressor encoded by lacI
   5262..5278    +  promoter       tet promoter (fragment): E. coli promoter for tetracycline efflux protein gene
   5288..5313    -  CDS            bla(M) (fragment): β-lactamase lacking the signal sequence; bla(M); allows cytosolic expression of β-lactamase
   5487..5866    +  enhancer       CMV enhancer: human cytomegalovirus immediate early enhancer
   5868..6067    +  promoter       CMV promoter: human cytomegalovirus (CMV) immediate early promoter
   6135..6173    +  misc_feature   Ad SA (fragment): adenovirus major late transcript splice acceptor (Friedrich and Soriano, 1991)
   6206..6415    -  CDS            PTP (fragment): TERM_ADE02 - Experimental evidence at protein level: Swiss-Prot protein existence level 1. Protein covalently bound to the viral DNA that acts as a primer for viral genomic replication by DNA strand displacement. Assembles on the viral origin of replication in an initiation complex with viral polymerase, DBP, host NFIA and host POU2F1/OCT1. During initiation, the polymerase covalently couples the first dCTP with Ser- 580 of pTP. The terminal protein stimulates the template activity over 20 fold compared to protein-free templates. Neo-synthesized viral genomes are linked to two preterminal prot
   6446..6535    +  intron         chimeric intron (fragment): chimera between introns from adenovirus and immunoglobulin heavy chain genes
   6554..6600    +  CDS            IgH signal sequence (fragment): signal sequence from the mouse immunoglobulin heavy chain variable region
   6955..553     +  CDS            Cd4 (fragment) (across the origin): CD4_RAT - Experimental evidence at protein level: Swiss-Prot protein existence level 1. Integral membrane glycoprotein that plays an essential role in the immune response and serves multiple functions in responses against both external and internal offenses. In T-cells, functions primarily as a coreceptor for MHC class II molecule:peptide complex. The antigens presented by class II peptides are derived from extracellular proteins while class I peptides are derived from cytosolic proteins. Interacts simultaneously with the T-cell receptor (TCR) and the MHC class II presented by antigen presenti
>Addgene plasmid #53150 | CD47-bio-His | depositor full sequence | sequence record 82772 | CD47-bio-His sequence 7055 bps
GTCGACCTCCATCACGGCCTATAAGAGTGAGGGGGAGTCAGCGGAGTTCTCCTTCCCACTCAACCTTGGA
GAGGAAAGCCTGCAGGGAGAGTTGAGATGGAAGGCAGAGAAGGCTCCTTCTTCCCAGTCCTGGATCACCT
TCTCCCTAAAGAACCAAAAGGTGTCTGTGCAGAAGTCTACTAGCAACCCCAAGTTCCAGCTGTCCGAAAC
GCTCCCACTCACCCTTCAGATACCCCAGGTCTCCCTTCAGTTTGCTGGTTCTGGCAACCTGACCCTGACT
CTGGACAGAGGGATACTGTATCAGGAAGTGAACCTGGTGGTGATGAAAGTGACTCAGCCCGACAGCAACA
CTTTGACCTGTGAGGTGATGGGACCCACCTCACCCAAGATGAGACTGATCTTGAAGCAGGAGAATCAGGA
GGCCAGGGTCTCCAGGCAGGAGAAAGTGATTCAAGTGCAGGCCCCTGAAGCAGGGGTGTGGCAATGTCTA
CTGAGTGAAGGTGAAGAGGTCAAGATGGACTCCAAGATCCAGGTTTTATCCAAAGGGTTGAATTCCGGCA
GCCTGCACCACATCCTGGACGCCCAGAAGATGCTGTGGAACCACAGGGACAGGAACCTGCCTCCTCTGGC
CCCTCTGGGCCCCCACCACCATCACCACCATTGAGTCTAGACACGTGATTAATTAAGGATCCCCCGACCT
CGACCTCTGGCTAATAAAGGAAATTTATTTTCATTGCAATAGTGTGTTGGAATTTTTTGTGTCTCTCACT
CGGAAGGACATATGGGAGGGCAAATCATTTGGTCGAGATCCCTCGGAGATCTCTAGCTAGAGGATCGATC
CCCGCCCCGGACGAACTAAACCTGACTACGACATCTCTGCCCCTTCTTCGCGGGGCAGTGCATGTAATCC
CTTCAGTTGGTTGGTACAACTTGCCAACTGGGCCCTGTTCCACATGTGACACGGGGGGGGACCAAACACA
AAGGGGTTCTCTGACTGTAGTTGACATCCTTATAAATGGATGTGCACATTTGCCAACACTGAGTGGCTTT
CATCCTGGAGCAGACTTTGCAGTCTGTGGACTGCAACACAACATTGCCTTTATGTGTAACTCTTGGCTGA
AGCTCTTACACCAATGCTGGGGGACATGTACCTCCCAGGGGCCCAGGAAGACTACGGGAGGCTACACCAA
CGTCAATCAGAGGGGCCTGTGTAGCTACCGATAAGCGGACCCTCAAGAGGGCATTAGCAATAGTGTTTAT
AAGGCCCCCTTGTTAACCCTAAACGGGTAGCATATGCTTCCCGGGTAGTAGTATATACTATCCAGACTAA
CCCTAATTCAATAGCATATGTTACCCAACGGGAAGCATATGCTATCGAATTAGGGTTAGTAAAAGGGTCC
TAAGGAACAGCGATATCTCCCACCCCATGAGCTGTCACGGTTTTATTTACATGGGGTCAGGATTCCACGA
GGGTAGTGAACCATTTTAGTCACAAGGGCAGTGGCTGAAGATCAAGGAGCGGGCAGTGAACTCTCCTGAA
TCTTCGCCTGCTTCTTCATTCTCCTTCGTTTAGCTAATAGAATAACTGCTGAGTTGTGAACAGTAAGGTG
TATGTGAGGTGCTCGAAAACAAGGTTTCAGGTGACGCCCCCAGAATAAAATTTGGACGGGGGGTTCAGTG
GTGGCATTGTGCTATGACACCAATATAACCCTCACAAACCCCTTGGGCAATAAATACTAGTGTAGGAATG
AAACATTCTGAATATCTTTAACAATAGAAATCCATGGGGTGGGGACAAGCCGTAAAGACTGGATGTCCAT
CTCACACGAATTTATGGCTATGGGCAACACATAATCCTAGTGCAATATGATACTGGGGTTATTAAGATGT
GTCCCAGGCAGGGACCAAGACAGGTGAACCATGTTGTTACACTCTATTTGTAACAAGGGGAAAGAGAGTG
GACGCCGACAGCAGCGGACTCCACTGGTTGTCTCTAACACCCCCGAAAATTAAACGGGGCTCCACGCCAA
TGGGGCCCATAAACAAAGACAAGTGGCCACTCTTTTTTTTGAAATTGTGGAGTGGGGGCACGCGTCAGCC
CCCACACGCCGCCCTGCGGTTTTGGACTGTAAAATAAGGGTGTAATAACTTGGCTGATTGTAACCCCGCT
AACCACTGCGGTCAAACCACTTGCCCACAAAACCACTAATGGCACCCCGGGGAATACCTGCATAAGTAGG
TGGGCGGGCCAAGATAGGGGCGCGATTGCTGCGATCTGGAGGACAAATTACACACACTTGCGCCTGAGCG
CCAAGCACAGGGTTGTTGGTCCTCATATTCACGAGGTCGCTGAGAGCACGGTGGGCTAATGTTGCCATGG
GTAGCATATACTACCCAAATATCTGGATAGCATATGCTATCCTAATCTATATCTGGGTAGCATAGGCTAT
CCTAATCTATATCTGGGTAGCATATGCTATCCTAATCTATATCTGGGTAGTATATGCTATCCTAATTTAT
ATCTGGGTAGCATAGGCTATCCTAATCTATATCTGGGTAGCATATGCTATCCTAATCTATATCTGGGTAG
TATATGCTATCCTAATCTGTATCCGGGTAGCATATGCTATCCTAATAGAGATTAGGGTAGTATATGCTAT
CCTAATTTATATCTGGGTAGCATATACTACCCAAATATCTGGATAGCATATGCTATCCTAATCTATATCT
GGGTAGCATATGCTATCCTAATCTATATCTGGGTAGCATAGGCTATCCTAATCTATATCTGGGTAGCATA
TGCTATCCTAATCTATATCTGGGTAGTATATGCTATCCTAATTTATATCTGGGTAGCATAGGCTATCCTA
ATCTATATCTGGGTAGCATATGCTATCCTAATCTATATCTGGGTAGTATATGCTATCCTAATCTGTATCC
GGGTAGCATATGCTATCCTCATGATAAGCTGTCAAACATGAGAATTTTCTTGAAGACGAAAGGGCCTCGT
GATACGCCTATTTTTATAGGTTAATGTCATGATAATAATGGTTTCTTAGACGTCAGGTGGCACTTTTCGG
GGAAATGTGCGCGGAACCCCTATTTGTTTATTTTTCTAAATACATTCAAATATGTATCCGCTCATGAGAC
AATAACCCTGATAAATGCTTCAATAATATTGAAAAAGGAAGAGTATGAGTATTCAACATTTCCGTGTCGC
CCTTATTCCCTTTTTTGCGGCATTTTGCCTTCCTGTTTTTGCTCACCCAGAAACGCTGGTGAAAGTAAAA
GATGCTGAAGATCAGTTGGGTGCACGAGTGGGTTACATCGAACTGGATCTCAACAGCGGTAAGATCCTTG
AGAGTTTTCGCCCCGAAGAACGTTTTCCAATGATGAGCACTTTTAAAGTTCTGCTATGTGGCGCGGTATT
ATCCCGTGTTGACGCCGGGCAAGAGCAACTCGGTCGCCGCATACACTATTCTCAGAATGACTTGGTTGAG
TACTCACCAGTCACAGAAAAGCATCTTACGGATGGCATGACAGTAAGAGAATTATGCAGTGCTGCCATAA
CCATGAGTGATAACACTGCGGCCAACTTACTTCTGACAACGATCGGAGGACCGAAGGAGCTAACCGCTTT
TTTGCACAACATGGGGGATCATGTAACTCGCCTTGATCGTTGGGAACCGGAGCTGAATGAAGCCATACCA
AACGACGAGCGTGACACCACGATGCCTGCAGCAATGGCAACAACGTTGCGCAAACTATTAACTGGCGAAC
TACTTACTCTAGCTTCCCGGCAACAATTAATAGACTGGATGGAGGCGGATAAAGTTGCAGGACCACTTCT
GCGCTCGGCCCTTCCGGCTGGCTGGTTTATTGCTGATAAATCTGGAGCCGGTGAGCGTGGGTCTCGCGGT
ATCATTGCAGCACTGGGGCCAGATGGTAAGCCCTCCCGTATCGTAGTTATCTACACGACGGGGAGTCAGG
CAACTATGGATGAACGAAATAGACAGATCGCTGAGATAGGTGCCTCACTGATTAAGCATTGGTAACTGTC
AGACCAAGTTTACTCATATATACTTTAGATTGATTTAAAACTTCATTTTTAATTTAAAAGGATCTAGGTG
AAGATCCTTTTTGATAATCTCATGACCAAAATCCCTTAACGTGAGTTTTCGTTCCACTGAGCGTCAGACC
CCGTAGAAAAGATCAAAGGATCTTCTTGAGATCCTTTTTTTCTGCGCGTAATCTGCTGCTTGCAAACAAA
AAAACCACCGCTACCAGCGGTGGTTTGTTTGCCGGATCAAGAGCTACCAACTCTTTTTCCGAAGGTAACT
GGCTTCAGCAGAGCGCAGATACCAAATACTGTTCTTCTAGTGTAGCCGTAGTTAGGCCACCACTTCAAGA
ACTCTGTAGCACCGCCTACATACCTCGCTCTGCTAATCCTGTTACCAGTGGCTGCTGCCAGTGGCGATAA
GTCGTGTCTTACCGGGTTGGACTCAAGACGATAGTTACCGGATAAGGCGCAGCGGTCGGGCTGAACGGGG
GGTTCGTGCACACAGCCCAGCTTGGAGCGAACGACCTACACCGAACTGAGATACCTACAGCGTGAGCTAT
GAGAAAGCGCCACGCTTCCCGAAGGGAGAAAGGCGGACAGGTATCCGGTAAGCGGCAGGGTCGGAACAGG
AGAGCGCACGAGGGAGCTTCCAGGGGGAAACGCCTGGTATCTTTATAGTCCTGTCGGGTTTCGCCACCTC
TGACTTGAGCGTCGATTTTTGTGATGCTCGTCAGGGGGGCGGAGCCTATGGAAAAACGCCAGCAACGCGG
CCTTTTTACGGTTCCTGGCCTTTTGCTGGCCTTTTGCTCACATGTTCTTTCCTGCGTTATCCCCTGATTC
TGTGGATAACCGTATTACCGCCTTTGAGTGAGCTGATACCGCTCGCCGCAGCCGAACGACCGAGCGCAGC
GAGTCAGTGAGCGAGGAAGCGGAAGAGCGCCCAATACGCAAACCGCCTCTCCCCGCGCGTTGGCCGATTC
ATTAATGCAGCTGGCACGACAGGTTTCCCGACTGGAAAGCGGGCAGTGAGCGCAACGCAATTAATGTGAG
TTAGCTCACTCATTAGGCACCCCAGGCTTTACACTTTATGCTTCCGGCTCGTATGTTGTGTGGAATTGTG
AGCGGATAACAATTTCACACAGGAAACAGCTATGACCATGATTACGCCAAGCTCTAGCTAGAGGTCGACC
AATTCTCATGTTTGACAGCTTATCATCGCAGATCCGGGCAACGTTGTTGCCATTGCTGCAGGCGCAGAAC
TGGTAGGTATGGAAGATCTATACATTGAATCAATATTGGCAATTAGCCATATTAGTCATTGGTTATATAG
CATAAATCAATATTGGCTATTGGCCATTGCATACGTTGTATCTATATCATAATATGTACATTTATATTGG
CTCATGTCCAATATGACCGCCATGTTGACATTGATTATTGACTAGTTATTAATAGTAATCAATTACGGGG
TCATTAGTTCATAGCCCATATATGGAGTTCCGCGTTACATAACTTACGGTAAATGGCCCGCCTGGCTGAC
CGCCCAACGACCCCCGCCCATTGACGTCAATAATGACGTATGTTCCCATAGTAACGCCAATAGGGACTTT
CCATTGACGTCAATGGGTGGAGTATTTACGGTAAACTGCCCACTTGGCAGTACATCAAGTGTATCATATG
CCAAGTCCGCCCCCTATTGACGTCAATGACGGTAAATGGCCCGCCTGGCATTATGCCCAGTACATGACCT
TACGGGACTTTCCTACTTGGCAGTACATCTACGTATTAGTCATCGCTATTACCATGGTGATGCGGTTTTG
GCAGTACACCAATGGGCGTGGATAGCGGTTTGACTCACGGGGATTTCCAAGTCTCCACCCCATTGACGTC
AATGGGAGTTTGTTTTGGCACCAAAATCAACGGGACTTTCCAAAATGTCGTAATAACCCCGCCCCGTTGA
CGCAAATGGGCGGTAGGCGTGTACGGTGGGAGGTCTATATAAGCAGAGCTCGTTTAGTGAACCGTCAGAT
CCTCACTCTCTTCCGCATCGCTGTCTGCGAGGGCCAGCTGTTGGGCTCGCGGTTGAGGACAAACTCTTCG
CGGTCTTTCCAGTACTCTTGGATCGGAAACCCGTCGGCCTCCGAACGGTACTCCGCCACCGAGGGACCTG
AGCGAGTCCGCATCGACCGGATCGGAAAACCTCTCGAGAAAGGCGTCTAACCAGTCACAGTCGCAAGGTA
GGCTGAGCACCGTGGCGGGCGGCAGCGGGTGGCGGTCGGGGTTGTTTCTGGCGGAGGTGCTGCTGATGAT
GTAATTAAAGTAGGCGGTCTTGAGACGGCGGATGGTCGAGGTGAGGTGTGGCAGGCTTGAGATCCAGCTG
TTGGGGTGAGTACTCCCTCTCAAAAGCGGGCATTACTTCTGCGCTAAGATTGTCAGTTTCCAAAAACGAG
GAGGATTTGATATTCACCTGGCCCGATCTGGCCATACACTTGAGTGACAATGACATCCACTTTGCCTTTC
TCTCCACAGGTGTCCACTCCCAGGTCCAAGTTTAAACTGCGGCCGCCACCATGGCTCCTCTGGTGGCCGC
TCTGCTGCTGGGCAGCGCCTGTTGTGGAAGCGCCCAGCTGCTGTTCAACAAGACCAAGAGCGTGGAGTTC
ACCTTCTGCAACGACACCGTGGTCATCCCTTGCTTCGTGACCAACATGGAAGCCCAGAACACCACCGAGG
TGTACGTGAAGTGGAAGTTCAAGGGCCGGGACATCTACACCTTCGACGGCGCCCTGAACAAGAGCACCGT
GCCCACCGACTTCAGCAGCGCCAAGATCGAGGTGTCACAGCTGCTGAAGGGCGACGCCAGCCTGAAGATG
GACAAGAGCGACGCCGTGAGCCACACCGGCAACTACACCTGTGAAGTGACCGAGCTGACCCGGGAGGGCG
AGACAATCATCGAGCTGAAGTACCGGGTGGTGTCCTGGTTCAGCCCCGGCGCGCC
