>Addgene plasmid #53150 | CD47-bio-His | addgene partial sequence | sequence record 93853 | pMT2-F 5'-TTGCCTTTCTCTCCACAGGT-3'
GCGGCCGCCACCATGGCTCCTCTGGTGGCCGCTCTGCTGCTGGGCAGCGCCTGTTGTGGAAGCGCCCAGC
TGCTGTTCAACAAGACCAAGAGCGTGGAGTTCACCTTCTGCAACGACACCGTGGTCATCCCTTGCTTCGT
GACCAACATGGAAGCCCAGAACACCACCGAGGTGTACGTGAAGTGGAAGTTCAAGGGCCGGGACATCTAC
ACCTTCGACGGCGCCCTGAACAAGAGCACCGTGCCCACCGACTTCAGCAGCGCCAAGATCGAGGTGTCAC
AGCTGCTGAAGGGCGACGCCAGCCTGAAGATGGACAAGAGCGACGCCGTGAGCCACACCGGCAACTACAC
CTGTGAAGTGACCGAGCTGACCCGGGAGGGCGAGACAATCATCGAGCTGAAGTACCGGGTGGTGTCCTGG
TTCAGCCCCGGCGCGCCGTCGACCTCCATCACGGCCTATAAGAGTGAGGGGGAGTCAGCGGAGTTCTCCT
TCCCACTCAACCTTGGAGAGGAAAGCCTGCAGGGAGAGTTGAGATGGAAGGCAGAGAAGGCTCCTTCTTC
CCAGTCCTGGATCACCTTCTCCCTAAAGAACCAAAAGGTGTCTGTGCAGAAGTCTACTAGCAACCCCAAG
TTCCAGCTGTCCGAAACGCTCCCACTCACCCTTCAGATACCCCAGGTCTCCCTTCAGTTTGCTGGTTCTG
GCAACCTGACCCTGACTCTGGACAGAGGGATACTGTATCAGGAAGTGAACCTGGTGGTGATGAAAGTGAC
TCAGCCCGACAGCAACACTTTGACCTGTGAGGTGATGGGACCCACCTCACCCAAGATGAGACTGATCTTG
AAGCAGGAGAATCAGGAGGCCAGG
