>Addgene plasmid #53150 | CD47-bio-His | addgene partial sequence | sequence record 93899 | rb_glob_PA_term-R 5'-CCCATATGTCCTTCCGAGTG-3'
ATAAATTTCCTTTATTAGCCAGAGGTCGAGGTCGGGGGATCCTTAATTAATCACGTGTCTAGACTCAATG
GTGGTGATGGTGGTGGGGGCCCAGAGGGGCCAGAGGAGGCAGGTTCCTGTCCCTGTGGTTCCACAGCATC
TTCTGGGCGTCCAGGATGTGGTGCAGGCTGCCGGAATTCAACCCTTTGGATAAAACCTGGATCTTGGAGT
CCATCTTGACCTCTTCACCTTCACTCAGTAGACATTGCCACACCCCTGCTTCAGGGGCCTGCACTTGAAT
CACTTTCTCCTGCCTGGAGACCCTGGCCTCCTGATTCTCCTGCTTCAAGATCAGTCTCATCTTGGGTGAG
GTGGGTCCCATCACCTCACAGGTCAAAGTGTTGCTGTCGGGCTGAGTCACTTTCATCACCACCAGGTTCA
CTTCCTGATACAGTATCCCTCTGTCCAGAGTCAGGGTCAGGTTGCCAGAACCAGCAAACTGAAGGGAGAC
CTGGGGTATCTGAAGGGTGAGTGGGAGCGTTTCGGACAGCTGGAACTTGGGGTTGCTAGTAGACTTCTGC
ACAGACACCTTTTGGTTCTTTAGGGAGAAGGTGATCCAGGACTGGGAAGAAGGAGCCTTCTCTGCCTTCC
ATCTCAACTCTCCCTGCAGGCTTTCCTCTCCAAGGTTGAGTGGGAAGGAGAACTCCGCTGACTCCCCCTC
ACTCTTATAGGCCGTGATGGAGGTCGACGGCGCGCCGGGGCTGAACCAGGACACCACCCGGTACTTCAGC
TCGATGATTGTCTCGCCCTCCCGGGTCAGCTCGGTCACTTCACAGGTGTAGTTGCC
